>Addgene plasmid #191511 | pB7_9-ND51_v8_X1 | addgene full sequence | sequence record 384023 | Addgene NGS Result
GACGGATCGGGAGATCTCCCGATCCCCTATGGTGCACTCTCAGTACAATCTGCTCTGATGCCGCATAGTT
AAGCCAGTATCTGCTCCCTGCTTGTGTGTTGGAGGTCGCTGAGTAGTGCGCGAGCAAAATTTAAGCTACA
ACAAGGCAAGGCTTGACCGACAATTGCATGAAGAATCTGCTTAGGGTTAGGCGTTTTGCGCTGCTTCGCG
ATGTACGGGCCAGATATACGCGTTGACATTGATTATTGACTAGTTATTAATAGTAATCAATTACGGGGTC
ATTAGTTCATAGCCCATATATGGAGTTCCGCGTTACATAACTTACGGTAAATGGCCCGCCTGGCTGACCG
CCCAACGACCCCCGCCCATTGACGTCAATAATGACGTATGTTCCCATAGTAACGCCAATAGGGACTTTCC
ATTGACGTCAATGGGTGGAGTATTTACGGTAAACTGCCCACTTGGCAGTACATCAAGTGTATCATATGCC
AAGTACGCCCCCTATTGACGTCAATGACGGTAAATGGCCCGCCTGGCATTATGCCCAGTACATGACCTTA
TGGGACTTTCCTACTTGGCAGTACATCTACGTATTAGTCATCGCTATTACCATGGTGATGCGGTTTTGGC
AGTACATCAATGGGCGTGGATAGCGGTTTGACTCACGGGGATTTCCAAGTCTCCACCCCATTGACGTCAA
TGGGAGTTTGTTTTGGCACCAAAATCAACGGGACTTTCCAAAATGTCGTAACAACTCCGCCCCATTGACG
CAAATGGGCGGTAGGCGTGTACGGTGGGAGGTCTATATAAGCAGAGCTCTCTGGCTAACTAGAGAACCCA
CTGCTTACTGGCTTATCGAAATTAATACGACTCACTATAGGGAGACCCAAGCTGGCTAGCACCATGTTGG
GGTTTGTGGGTCGGGTGGCCGCTGCTCCGGCCTCCGGGGCCTTGCGGAGACTCACCCCTTCAGCGTCGCT
GCCCCCAGCTCAGCTCTTACTGCGGGCCGCTCCGACGGCGGTCCATCCTGTCAGGGACTATGCGGCGCAA
GATTACAAGGACGACGATGACAAGGTGGATGAAATGACCAAAAAGTTCGGCACGCTCACCATTCACGACA
CCGAAAAGGGATCACTTCAGAAAAAGCTGGAGGAACTGGAGTTGGACGCCGCTATGGCTGAGAGGCCCTT
CGCCTGCGATATATGTGGCAGGAAATTCGCTCAATCTTCCTCACTTGTGAGGCACATCCGCACCCACACT
GGCGAAAAGCCGTTTGCGTGTGACATCTGCGGACGCAAGTTTGCGCGCTCTGATAACCTGGTCAGACATA
TAAGGACACACACCGGTAGCGAGAAACCCTTCGCTTGCGACATTTGCGGGAGAAAGTTTGCACAAGCGGG
CCACCTCGCCAGCCACATTAGAACTCATACAGGGGAAAAACCATTTGCATGTGATATCTGTGGTCGGAAA
TTCGCCCGAAAAGATAATCTGAAGAATCATATCCGAACGCATACGGGAGAGAAGCCTTTTGCTTGTGACA
TATGTGGACGAAAATTCGCAAGGAAAGATGCGCTTAGAGGGCATACCAAGATACACCTGCGGGGATCCGG
CGGAGGAGGTTCTGGCGGTTCTGGAGGAAGTGCCATTCCAGTGAAGCGCGGCGCTACCGGTGAAACCAAA
GTGTTTATCGGTAACAGCAACAGCCCGAAGAGCCCGACCAAAGGCGGTTGCTCTGGCGGCTCAACTAATC
TGAGCGACATCATTGAGAAGGAGACTGGGAAACAGCTGGTCATTCAGGAGTCCATCCTGATGCTGCCTGA
GGAGGTGGAGGAAGTGATCGGCAACAAGCCAGAGTCTGACATCCTGGTGCACACCGCCTACGACGAGTCC
ACAGATGAGAATGTGATGCTGCTGACCTCTGACGCCCCCGAGTATAAGCCTTGGGCCCTGGTCATCCAGG
ATTCTAACGGCGAGAATAAGATCAAGATGCTGTGATAAACCACGATCGTTATGCTGATCATACCCTAATG
ATCCCAGCAAGATAATGTCCTGTCTTCTAAGATGTGCATCAAGCCTGGTACATACTGAAAACCCTATAAG
GTCCTGGATAATTTTTGTTTGATTATTCATTGAAGAAACATTTATTTTCCAATTGTGTGAAGTTTTTGAC
TGTTAATAAAAGAATCTGTCAACCATCAAACTTCTGAGGCGGAAAGAACCAGCTGGGGCTCTAGGGGGTA
TCCCC
[43 nt withheld, positions 2246-2288]
C
[80 nt withheld, positions 2290-2369]
C
[91 nt withheld, positions 2371-2461]
A
[49 nt withheld, positions 2463-2511]
CCTTTGACGTTGGAGTCCACGTTCTTT
[37 nt withheld, positions 2539-2575]
ACCCTATCTCGGTCTATTCTTTTGATTTATAAGGGATTTTGCCGATTTCGGCCTATTGGTTAAAAAATGA
GCTGATTTAACAAAAATTTAACGCGAATTAATTCTGTGGAATGTGTGTCAGTTAGGGTGTGGAAAGTCCC
CAGGCTCCCCAGCAGGCAGAAGTATGCAAAGCATGCATCTCAATTAGTCAGCAACCAGGTGTGGAAAGTC
CCCAGGCTCCCCAGCAGGCAGAAGTATGCAAAGCATGCATCTCAATTAGTCAGCAACCATAGTCCCGCCC
CTAACTCCGCCCATCCCGCCCCTAACTCCGCCCAGTTCCGCCCATTCTCCGCCCCATGGCTGACTAATTT
TTTTTATTTATGCAGAGGCCGAGGCCGCCTCTGCCTCTGAGCTATTCCAGAAGTAGTGAGGAGGCTTTTT
TGGAGGCCTAGGCTTTTGCAAAAAGCTCCCGGGAGCTTGTATATCCATTTTCGGATCTGATCAGCACGTG
TTGACAATTAATCATCGGCATAGTATATCGGCATAGTATAATACGGCAAGGTGAGGAACTAAACCATGGC
CAAGCCTTTGTCTCAAGAAGAATCCACCCTCATTGAAAGAGCAACGGCTACAATCAACAGCATCCCCATC
TCTGAAGACTACAGCGTCGCCAGCGCAGCTCTCTCTAGCGACGGCCGCATCTTCACTGGTGTCAATGTAT
ATCATTTTACTGGGGGACCTTGTGCAGAACTCGTGGTGCTGGGCACTGCTGCTGCTGCGGCAGCTGGCAA
CCTGACTTGTATCGTCGCGATCGGAAATGAGAACAGGGGCATCTTGAGCCCCTGCGGACGGTGCCGACAG
GTGCTTCTCGATCTGCATCCTGGGATCAAAGCCATAGTGAAGGACAGTGATGGACAGCCGACGGCAGTTG
GGATTCGTGAATTGCTGCCCTCTGGTTATGTGTGGGAGGGCTAAGCACTTCGTGGCCGAGGAGCAGGACT
GACACGTGCTACGAGATTTCGATTCCACCGCCGCCTTCTATGAAAGGTTGGGCTTCGGAATCGTTTTCCG
GGACGCCGGCTGGATGATCCTCCAGCGCGGGGATCTCATGCTGGAGTTCTTCGCCCACCCCAACTTGTTT
ATTGCAGCTTATAATGGTTACAAATAAAGCAATAGCATCACAAATTTCACAAATAAAGCATTTTTTTCAC
TGCATTCTAGTTGTGGTTTGTCCAAACTCATCAATGTATCTTATCATGTCTGTATACCGTCGACCTCTAG
CTAGAGCTTGGCGTAATCATGGTCATAGCTGTTTCCTGTGTGAAATTGTTATCCGCTCACAATTCCACAC
AACATACGAGCCGGAAGCATAAAGTGTAAAGCCTGGGGTGCCTAATGAGTGAGCTAACTCACATTAATTG
CGTTGCGCTCACTGCCCGCTTTCCAGTCGGGAAACCTGTCGTGCCAGCTGCATTAATGAATCGGCCAACG
CGCGGGGAGAGGCGGTTTGCGTATTGGGCGCTCTTCCGCTTCCTCGCTCACTGACTCGCTGCGCTCGGTC
GTTCGGCTGCGGCGAGCGGTATCAGCTCACTCAAAGGCGGTAATACGGTTATCCACAGAATCAGGGGATA
ACGCAGGAAAGAACATGTGAGCAAAAGGCCAGCAAAAGGCCAGGAACCGTAAAAAGGCCGCGTTGCTGGC
GTTTTTCCATAGGCTCCGCCCCCCTGACGAGCATCACAAAAATCGACGCTCAAGTCAGAGGTGGCGAAAC
CCGACAGGACTATAAAGATACCAGGCGTTTCCCCCTGGAAGCTCCCTCGTGCGCTCTCCTGTTCCGACCC
TGCCGCTTACCGGATACCTGTCCGCCTTTCTCCCTTCGGGAAGCGTGGCGCTTTCTCATAGCTCACGCTG
TAGGTATCTCAGTTCGGTGTAGGTCGTTCGCTCCAAGCTGGGCTGTGTGCACGAACCCCCCGTTCAGCCC
GACCGCTGCGCCTTATCCGGTAACTATCGTCTTGAGTCCAACCCGGTAAGACACGACTTATCGCCACTGG
CAGCAGCCACTGGTAACAGGATTAGCAGAGCGAGGTATGTAGGCGGTGCTACAGAGTTCTTGAAGTGGTG
GCCTAACTACGGCTACACTAGAAGAACAGTATTTGGTATCTGCGCTCTGCTGAAGCCAGTTACCTTCGGA
AAAAGAGTTGGTAGCTCTTGATCCGGCAAACAAACCACCGCTGGTAGCGGTGGTTTTTTTGTTTGCAAGC
AGCAGATTACGCGCAGAAAAAAAGGATCTCAAGAAGATCCTTTGATCTTTTCTACGGGGTCTGACGCTCA
GTGGAACGAAAACTCACGTTAAGGGATTTTGGTCATGAGATTATCAAAAAGGATCTTCACCTAGATCCTT
TTAAATTAAAAATGAAGTTTTAAATCAATCTAAAGTATATATGAGTAAACTTGGTCTGACAGTTACCAAT
GCTTAATCAGTGAGGCACCTATCTCAGCGATCTGTCTATTTCGTTCATCCATAGTTGCCTGACTCCCCGT
CGTGTAGATAACTACGATACGGGAGGGCTTACCATCTGGCCCCAGTGCTGCAATGATACCGCGAGACCCA
CGCTCACCGGCTCCAGATTTATCAGCAATAAACCAGCCAGCCGGAAGGGCCGAGCGCAGAAGTGGTCCTG
CAACTTTATCCGCCTCCATCCAGTCTATTAATTGTTGCCGGGAAGCTAGAGTAAGTAGTTCGCCAGTTAA
TAGTTTGCGCAACGTTGTTGCCATTGCTACAGGCATCGTGGTGTCACGCTCGTCGTTTGGTATGGCTTCA
TTCAGCTCCGGTTCCCAACGATCAAGGCGAGTTACATGATCCCCCATGTTGTGCAAAAAAGCGGTTAGCT
CCTTCGGTCCTCCGATCGTTGTCAGAAGTAAGTTGGCCGCAGTGTTATCACTCATGGTTATGGCAGCACT
GCATAATTCTCTTACTGTCATGCCATCCGTAAGATGCTTTTCTGTGACTGGTGAGTACTCAACCAAGTCA
TTCTGAGAATAGTGTATGCGGCGACCGAGTTGCTCTTGCCCGGCGTCAATACGGGATAATACCGCGCCAC
ATAGCAGAACTTTAAAAGTGCTCATCATTGGAAAACGTTCTTCGGGGCGAAAACTCTCAAGGATCTTACC
GCTGTTGAGATCCAGTTCGATGTAACCCACTCGTGCACCCAACTGATCTTCAGCATCTTTTACTTTCACC
AGCGTTTCTGGGTGAGCAAAAACAGGAAGGCAAAATGCCGCAAAAAAGGGAATAAGGGCGACACGGAAAT
GTTGAATACTCATACTCTTCCTTTTTCAATATTATTGAAGCATTTATCAGGGTTATTGTCTCATGAGCGG
ATACATATTTGAATGTATTTAGAAAAATAAACAAATAGGGGTTCCGCGCACATTTCCCCGAAAAGTGCCA
CCTGACGTC
Features (pLannotate 1.2.2; 26 found; start..end, strand, type, name):
     28..80      -  misc_feature   bom (fragment): basis of mobility region from pBR322
    235..614     +  enhancer       CMV enhancer: human cytomegalovirus immediate early enhancer
    615..818     +  promoter       CMV promoter: human cytomegalovirus (CMV) immediate early promoter
    814..847     +  LTR            5' LTR (truncated) (fragment): truncated 5' long terminal repeat (LTR) from HIV-1
    863..881     +  promoter       T7 promoter: promoter for bacteriophage T7 RNA polymerase
    904..1050    +  CDS            ATP5F1B (fragment): ATPB_HUMAN - Also known as ATP5B Experimental evidence at protein level: Swiss-Prot protein existence level 1. Mitochondrial membrane ATP synthase (F(1)F(0) ATP synthase or Complex V) produces ATP from ADP in the presence of a proton gradient across the membrane which is generated by electron transport complexes of the respiratory chain. F-type ATPases consist of two structural domains, F(1) - containing the extramembraneous catalytic core, and F(0) - containing the membrane proton channel, linked together by a central stalk and a peripheral stalk. During catalysis, ATP synthesis in the cataly
   1051..1074    +  CDS            FLAG: FLAG® epitope tag, followed by an enterokinase cleavage site
   1075..1149    +  CDS            NS2 (fragment): NS2_MUMIP - Experimental evidence at protein level: Swiss-Prot protein existence level 1. Plays an essential role in viral protein synthesis. Plays also a role in active nuclear export of mature particles before host cell lysis, by interacting with host XPO1. From Murine minute virus (strain MVM prototype) (MVM) (Murine minute virus (strain MVM(p))).
   1243..1264    +  CDS            ZFHD1 (DNA binding domain) (fragment): composite human DNA-binding domain composed of domains from the transcription factors Zif268 and Oct-1 (Pomerantz et al., 1995)
   1357..1379    +  CDS            CCR5TC (fragment): zinc-finger domain from the CCR5-224 (+) zinc-finger nuclease that recognizes the left half-site target sequence in the human CCR5 gene (Perez et al., 2008; Gross et al., 2013)
   1744..1992    +  CDS            UGI: UNGI_BPPB2 - Experimental evidence at protein level: Swiss-Prot protein existence level 1. This protein binds specifically and reversibly to the host uracil-DNA glycosylase, preventing removal of uracil residues from PBS2 DNA by the host uracil-excision repair system. From Bacillus phage PBS2 (Bacteriophage PBS2).
   2204..2225    +  promoter       SV40 promoter (fragment): SV40 enhancer and early promoter
   2246..2674    +  rep_origin     f1 ori (sequence partly withheld): f1 bacteriophage origin of replication; arrow indicates direction of (+) strand synthesis
   2688..3017    +  promoter       SV40 promoter: SV40 enhancer and early promoter
   3065..3110    +  promoter       EM7 promoter: synthetic bacterial promoter&nbsp
   3131..3529    +  CDS            BSD: blasticidin S deaminase; Aspergillus terreus BSD; confers resistance to blasticidin
   3530..3557    +  CDS            BleoR (fragment): antibiotic-binding protein; Sh ble from Streptoalloteichus hindustanus; confers resistance to bleomycin, phleomycin, and Zeocin™
   3567..3692    +  CDS            ble (fragment): BLE_KLEPN - Experimental evidence at protein level: Swiss-Prot protein existence level 1. Binding protein with a strong affinity to the bleomycin family of antibiotics. Binds to CL990; an antimitotic-antibiotic compound. From Klebsiella pneumoniae.
   3687..3808    +  polyA_signal   SV40 poly(A) signal: SV40 polyadenylation signal
   3881..3897    -  protein_bind   lac operator: The lac repressor binds to the lac operator to inhibit transcription in E. coli. This inhibition can be relieved by adding lactose or isopropyl-β-D-thiogalactopyranoside (IPTG). lac repressor encoded by lacI
   3905..3935    -  promoter       lac promoter: promoter for the E. coli lac operon
   3950..3971    -  protein_bind   CAP binding site: CAP binding activates transcription in the presence of cAMP. E. coli catabolite activator protein
   3984..4076    -  CDS            lacI (fragment): lac repressor; lacI; The lac repressor binds to the lac operator to inhibit transcription in E. coli. This inhibition can be relieved by adding lactose or isopropyl-β-D-thiogalactopyranoside (IPTG).
   4259..4847    -  rep_origin     ori: high-copy-number ColE1/pMB1/pBR322/pUC origin of replication
   5018..5878    -  CDS            AmpR: β-lactamase; bla; confers resistance to ampicillin, carbenicillin, and related antibiotics
   5879..5983    -  promoter       AmpR promoter: bla
