[The description below was written by a language model from this plasmid's Addgene catalogue record and pLannotate feature annotations shown in this document.]
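Description:
pB7_9-ND51_v8_X1 is a roughly 6 kb mammalian expression plasmid built on the pB7 backbone that encodes one half of a mitochondrially targeted zinc finger DddA-derived cytosine base editor (ZF-DdCBE) in the optimised "v8" architecture. It is maintained in E. coli as a high-copy plasmid through a ColE1/pUC-type origin with β-lactamase (ampicillin) selection. It also carries an f1 origin and residual lac regulatory fragments inherited from the backbone. A separate SV40 promoter/EM7 promoter cassette drives a blasticidin S deaminase gene terminated by an SV40 polyadenylation signal, which could allow blasticidin selection in mammalian cells. The short bleomycin-resistance matches flanking it look like vector remnants.

The payload is transcribed from the CMV immediate-early enhancer and promoter, with a T7 promoter just upstream of the coding region. The annotated open reading frame begins with an N-terminal segment matching human ATP5F1B, consistent with a mitochondrial targeting sequence. A FLAG epitope follows, and then a fragment matching the minute virus of mice NS2 protein, which interacts with the exportin XPO1 and so plausibly serves as a nuclear export signal that limits nuclear exposure. Short hits to known zinc finger domains mark the engineered zinc finger array, named 9-ND51 in the record; its exact target site is not stated. The C-terminal split DddA deaminase half (DddAC) noted in the purpose field is not picked up by the automated annotation. It presumably lies in the unannotated stretch before the uracil glycosylase inhibitor (UGI), which protects the deaminated intermediate from excision. As the "Left" construct, it is meant to be co-expressed with a partner carrying the complementary DddA half, so that deaminase activity is reconstituted at the mitochondrial DNA target for C•G-to-T•A editing.
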