Addgene plasmid #191511: pB7_9-ND51_v8_X1
Purpose: Expression of mitochondrial v8 ZF-DdCBE in mammalian cells (C-terminal DddAC, Left)
Depositing lab: David Liu. Depositing organization: Broad Institute. Publication: Compact zinc finger base editors that edit mitochondrial or nuclear DNA in vitro and in vivo. Willis JCW, Silva-Pinheiro P, Widdup L, Minczuk M, Liu DR. Nat Commun. 2022 Nov 23;13(1):7204. doi: 10.1038/s41467-022-34784-7. PubMed 36418298.
Backbone
  Vector backbone: pB7
  Total vector size (bp): 6015
  Vector type: Mammalian Expression
Growth in bacteria
  Bacterial resistance: Ampicillin, 100 μg/mL
  Growth temperature: 37°C
  Growth strain: DH5alpha
  Copy number: High Copy
Gene/Insert
  Gene/Insert name: v8 ZF-DdCBE 9-ND51 X1
  Promoter: CMV
  Cloning method: Gibson Cloning
  Sequencing primers: 5′ atggtgatgcggttttggcagtacatcaat; 3′ tgaataatcaaacaaaaattatccaggacc
Terms and licenses: Academic/Nonprofit Terms; Industry Terms: Not Available to Industry
How to cite: pB7_9-ND51_v8_X1 was a gift from David Liu (Addgene plasmid # 191511 ; http://n2t.net/addgene:191511 ; RRID:Addgene_191511)
